>Addgene plasmid #211596 | Anti-MAP3K12 [N377/20R-2b] | addgene full sequence | sequence record 418273 | Addgene NGS Result
CATGATTACGCCAAGCTCTAGCTAGAGGTCGACCAATTCTCATGTTTGACAGCTTATCATCGCAGATCCG
GGCAACGTTGTTGCCATTGCTGCAGGCGCAGAACTGGTAGGTATGGAAGATCTATACATTGAATCAATAT
TGGCAATTAGCCATATTAGTCATTGGTTATATAGCATAAATCAATATTGGCTATTGGCCATTGCATACGT
TGTATCTATATCATAATATGTACATTTATATTGGCTCATGTCCAATATGACCGCCATGTTGACATTGATT
ATTGACTAGTTATTAATAGTAATCAATTACGGGGTCATTAGTTCATAGCCCATATATGGAGTTCCGCGTT
ACATAACTTACGGTAAATGGCCCGCCTGGCTGACCGCCCAACGACCCCCGCCCATTGACGTCAATAATGA
CGTATGTTCCCATAGTAACGCCAATAGGGACTTTCCATTGACGTCAATGGGTGGAGTATTTACGGTAAAC
TGCCCACTTGGCAGTACATCAAGTGTATCATATGCCAAGTCCGCCCCCTATTGACGTCAATGACGGTAAA
TGGCCCGCCTGGCATTATGCCCAGTACATGACCTTACGGGACTTTCCTACTTGGCAGTACATCTACGTAT
TAGTCATCGCTATTACCATGGTGATGCGGTTTTGGCAGTACACCAATGGGCGTGGATAGCGGTTTGACTC
ACGGGGATTTCCAAGTCTCCACCCCATTGACGTCAATGGGAGTTTGTTTTGGCACCAAAATCAACGGGAC
TTTCCAAAATGTCGTAATAACCCCGCCCCGTTGACGCAAATGGGCGGTAGGCGTGTACGGTGGGAGGTCT
ATATAAGCAGAGCTCGTTTAGTGAACCGTCAGATCCTCACTCTCTTCCGCATCGCTGTCTGCGAGGGCCA
GCTGTTGGGCTCGCGGTTGAGGACAAACTCTTCGCGGTCTTTCCAGTACTCTTGGATCGGAAACCCGTCG
GCCTCCGAACGGTACTCCGCCACCGAGGGACCTGAGCGAGTCCGCATCGACCGGATCGGAAAACCTCTCG
AGAAAGGCGTCTAACCAGTCACAGTCGCAAGGTAGGCTGAGCACCGTGGCGGGCGGCAGCGGGTGGCGGT
CGGGGTTGTTTCTGGCGGAGGTGCTGCTGATGATGTAATTAAAGTAGGCGGTCTTGAGACGGCGGATGGT
CGAGGTGAGGTGTGGCAGGCTTGAGATCCAGCTGTTGGGGTGAGTACTCCCTCTCAAAAGCGGGCATTAC
TTCTGCGCTAAGATTGTCAGTTTCCAAAAACGAGGAGGATTTGATATTCACCTGGCCCGATCTGGCCATA
CACTTGAGTGACAATGACATCCACTTTGCCTTTCTCTCCACAGGTGTCCACTCCCAGGTCCAAGTTTGCC
ACCATGGAGTTTCAGACCCAGGTACTCATGTCCCTGCTGCTCTGCATGTCTGGTGCGGCCGCAGATGTTG
TGATGACCCAGACTCCACTCACTTTGTCGGTTACCATTGGACAACCAGCCTCCATCTCTTGCAAGTCAAG
TCAGAGCCTCTTAGATAGTGATGGAAAGACATATTTGAATTGGTTGTTACAGAGGCCAGGCCAGTCTCCA
AAGCGCCTAATCTATCTGGTGTCTAAACTGGACTCTGGAGTCCCTGACAGGTTCACTGGCAGTGGATCAG
GGACAGATTTCACACTGAAAATCAGGAGAGTGGAGGCTGAGGATTTGGGAGTTTATTATTGCTGGCAAGG
TACACATTTTCCTCAGACGTTCGGTGGAGGCACCAAGCTGGAAATCAAACGGGCTCGGGCTGATGCTGCA
CCAACTGTATCCATCTTCCCACCATCCAGTGAGCAGTTAACATCTGGAGGTGCCTCAGTCGTGTGCTTCT
TGAACAACTTCTACCCCAAAGACATCAATGTCAAGTGGAAGATTGATGGCAGTGAACGACAAAATGGCGT
CCTGAACAGTTGGACTGATCAGGACAGCAAAGACAGCACCTACAGCATGAGCAGCACCCTCACGTTGACC
AAGGACGAGTATGAACGACATAACAGCTATACCTGTGAGGCCACTCACAAGACATCAACTTCACCCATTG
TCAAGAGCTTCAACAGGAATGAGTGTTAGAGACAAAGGTCCTGAGACGCCACCACCAGCTCCCCAGCTCC
ATCCTATCTTCCCTTCTAAGGTCTTGGAGGCTTCCCCACGAGCGACCTACCACTGTTGCGGTGCTCCAAA
CCTCCTCCCCACCTCCTTCTCCTCCTCCTCCCTTTCCTTGGCTTTTATCATGCTAATATTTGCAGAAAAT
ATTCAATAAAGTGAGTCTTTGCACTTGATAGTTATTAATAGTAATCAATTACGGGGTCATTAGTTCATAG
CCCATATATGGAGTTCCGCGTTACATAACTTACGGTAAATGGCCCGCCTGGCTGACCGCCCAACGACCCC
CGCCCATTGACGTCAATAATGACGTATGTTCCCATAGTAACGCCAATAGGGACTTTCCATTGACGTCAAT
GGGTGGAGTATTTACGGTAAACTGCCCACTTGGCAGTACATCAAGTGTATCATATGCCAAGTCCGCCCCC
TATTGACGTCAATGACGGTAAATGGCCCGCCTGGCATTATGCCCAGTACATGACCTTACGGGACTTTCCT
ACTTGGCAGTACATCTACGTATTAGTCATCGCTATTACCATGGTGATGCGGTTTTGGCAGTACACCAATG
GGCGTGGATAGCGGTTTGACTCACGGGGATTTCCAAGTCTCCACCCCATTGACGTCAATGGGAGTTTGTT
TTGGCACCAAAATCAACGGGACTTTCCAAAATGTCGTAATAACCCCGCCCCGTTGACGCAAATGGGCGGT
AGGCGTGTACGGTGGGAGGTCTATATAAGCAGAGCTCGTTTAGTGAACCGTCAGATCCTCACTCTCTTCC
GCATCGCTGTCTGCGAGGGCCAGCTGTTGGGCTCGCGGTTGAGGACAAACTCTTCGCGGTCTTTCCAGTA
CTCTCGGATCGGAAACCCGTCGGCCTCCGAACGGTACTCCGCCACCGAGGGACCTGAGCGAGTCCGCATC
GACCGGATCGGAAAACCTCTCGAGAAAGGCGTCTAACCAGTCACAGTCGCAAGGTAGGCTGAGCACCGTG
GCGGGCGGCAGCGGGTGGCGGTCGGGGTTGTTTCTGGCGGAGGTGCTGCTGATGATGTAATTAAAGTAGG
CGGTCTTGAGACGGCGGATGGTCGAGGTGAGGTGTGGCAGGCTTGAGATCCAGCTGTTGGGGTGAGTACT
CCCTCTCAAAAGCGGGCATTACTTCTGCGCTAAGATTGTCAGTTTCCAAAAACGAGGAGGATTTGATATT
CACCTAGCCCGATCTGGCCATACACTTGAGTGACAATGACATCCACTTTGCCTTTCTCTCCACAGGTGTC
CACTCCCAGGCCACCATGAAGCTGCCTGTTCTGCTAGTGGTGCTGCTATTGTTCACGAGTCCAGCCTCAA
GCAGTCAGATCCAGTTGGTGCAGTCTGGACCTGAGCTGAAGAAGCCTGGAGAGACTGTCAAGCTCTCCTG
CAAGGCTTCTGGATACACCTTCACAAACTTTGGAATGAACTGGGTGAAGCAGGATCCAGGAAAGGGTTTA
AAGTGGATGGGCTGGATAAACACCTTCACTGGAGAGCCAACCTATGCTGATGACTTCAAGGGACGGTTTG
CCTTCTCTTTGGAAACCTCTGCCAACACTGCCTATTTGCAGATCATCAACCTCAAAAGTGAGGACATGGC
TACATATTTCTGTGCCATCTTTAGGTACGACGGTCCTTACTGGGGCCAAGGGACTCTGGTCACTGTCTCT
ACAGCGCGCCCAACACCCCCCTCAGTGTACCCCCTTGCTCCAGGGTGCGGCGACACTACTGGATCTAGCG
TTACACTGGGCTGTTTGGTGAAAGGGTATTTTCCAGAGTCAGTTACTGTAACCTGGAACAGCGGAAGTCT
TTCTTCAAGTGTGCATACATTCCCTGCTTTGCTTCAGTCCGGCCTGTACACCATGTCTTCTTCTGTGACT
GTGCCTAGTTCCACCTGGCCATCCCAGACTGTCACATGCTCAGTGGCCCATCCAGCCAGCAGCACAACCG
TGGACAAGAAACTAGAGCCATCAGGTCCCATCAGCACGATAAACCCATGCCCACCCTGCAAGGAATGTCA
CAAATGCCCTGCACCAAACCTGGAAGGGGGTCCTTCCGTGTTCATATTTCCACCGAATATTAAAGATGTC
CTCATGATTAGCCTCACCCCCAAAGTGACATGTGTAGTTGTAGATGTTTCGGAGGATGATCCTGATGTCC
AGATCTCCTGGTTTGTAAACAATGTCGAAGTCCACACCGCCCAGACGCAAACACACAGAGAAGACTACAA
CAGCACCATCCGAGTGGTCAGCACACTCCCGATTCAGCACCAGGACTGGATGAGCGGTAAGGAGTTCAAG
TGTAAAGTCAACAACAAGGATCTGCCTAGTCCTATTGAAAGAACCATCAGTAAGATCAAAGGACTGGTGA
GGGCCCCGCAAGTTTATATCCTGCCTCCTCCCGCCGAGCAGTTATCTCGCAAGGACGTTTCCCTCACTTG
TCTGGTAGTAGGCTTTAACCCTGGCGACATCTCCGTGGAGTGGACGAGCAATGGGCACACAGAGGAGAAC
TACAAGGACACTGCGCCCGTGCTAGATTCAGACGGCTCTTACTTCATATATAGCAAACTGAATATGAAAA
CCAGCAAGTGGGAGAAGACAGACTCTTTCTCCTGCAATGTGAGGCATGAAGGATTGAAGAATTATTACCT
GAAGAAGACCATTTCACGGAGTCCCGGAAAATGATCTAGACACGTGATTAATTAAGGATCCCCCGACCTC
GACCTCTGGCTAATAAAGGAAATTTATTTTCATTGCAATAGTGTGTTGGAATTTTTTGTGTCTCTCACTC
GGAAGGACATATGGGAGGGCAAATCATTTGGTCGAGATCCCTCGGAGATCTCTAGCTAGAGGATCGATCC
CCGCCCCGGACGAACTAAACCTGACTACGACATCTCTGCCCCTTCTTCGCGGGGCAGTGCATGTAATCCC
TTCAGTTGGTTGGTACAACTTGCCAACTGGGCCCTGTTCCACATGTGACACGGGGGGGGACCAAACACAA
AGGGGTTCTCTGACTGTAGTTGACATCCTTATAAATGGATGTGCACATTTGCCAACACTGAGTGGCTTTC
ATCCTGGAGCAGACTTTGCAGTCTGTGGACTGCAACACAACATTGCCTTTATGTGTAACTCTTGGCTGAA
GCTCTTACACCAATGCTGGGGGACATGTACCTCCCAGGGGCCCAGGAAGACTACGGGAGGCTACACCAAC
GTCAATCAGAGGGGCCTGTGTAGCTACCGATAAGCGGACCCTCAAGAGGGCATTAGCAATAGTGTTTATA
AGGCCCCCTTGTTAACCCTAAACGGGTAGCATATGCTTCCCGGGTAGTAGTATATACTATCCAGACTAAC
CCTAATTCAATAGCATATGTTACCCAACGGGAAGCATATGCTATCGAATTAGGGTTAGTAAAAGGGTCCT
AAGGAACAGCGATATCTCCCACCCCATGAGCTGTCACGGTTTTATTTACATGGGGTCAGGATTCCACGAG
GGTAGTGAACCATTTTAGTCACAAGGGCAGTGGCTGAAGATCAAGGAGCGGGCAGTGAACTCTCCTGAAT
CTTCGCCTGCTTCTTCATTCTCCTTCGTTTAGCTAATAGAATAACTGCTGAGTTGTGAACAGTAAGGTGT
ATGTGAGGTGCTCGAAAACAAGGTTTCAGGTGACGCCCCCAGAATAAAATTTGGACGGGGGGTTCAGTGG
TGGCATTGTGCTATGACACCAATATAACCCTCACAAACCCCTTGGGCAATAAATACTAGTGTAGGAATGA
AACATTCTGAATATCTTTAACAATAGAAATCCATGGGGTGGGGACAAGCCGTAAAGACTGGATGTCCATC
TCACACGAATTTATGGCTATGGGCAACACATAATCCTAGTGCAATATGATACTGGGGTTATTAAGATGTG
TCCCAGGCAGGGACCAAGACAGGTGAACCATGTTGTTACACTCTATTTGTAACAAGGGGAAAGAGAGTGG
ACGCCGACAGCAGCGGACTCCACTGGTTGTCTCTAACACCCCCGAAAATTAAACGGGGCTCCACGCCAAT
GGGGCCCATAAACAAAGACAAGTGGCCACTCTTTTTTTTGAAATTGTGGAGTGGGGGCACGCGTCAGCCC
CCACACGCCGCCCTGCGGTTTTGGACTGTAAAATAAGGGTGTAATAACTTGGCTGATTGTAACCCCGCTA
ACCACTGCGGTCAAACCACTTGCCCACAAAACCACTAATGGCACCCCGGGGAATACCTGCATAAGTAGGT
GGGCGGGCCAAGATAGGGGCGCGATTGCTGCGATCTGGAGGACAAATTACACACACTTGCGCCTGAGCGC
CAAGCACAGGGTTGTTGGTCCTCATATTCACGAGGTCGCTGAGAGCACGGTGGGCTAATGTTGCCATGGG
TAGCATATACTACCCAAATATCTGGATAGCATATGCTATCCTAATCTATATCTGGGTAGCATAGGCTATC
CTAATCTATATCTGGGTAGCATATGCTATCCTAATCTATATCTGGGTAGTATATGCTATCCTAATTTATA
TCTGGGTAGCATAGGCTATCCTAATCTATATCTGGGTAGCATATGCTATCCTAATCTATATCTGGGTAGT
ATATGCTATCCTAATCTGTATCCGGGTAGCATATGCTATCCTAATAGAGATTAGGGTAGTATATGCTATC
CTAATTTATATCTGGGTAGCATATACTACCCAAATATCTGGATAGCATATGCTATCCTAATCTATATCTG
GGTAGCATATGCTATCCTAATCTATATCTGGGTAGCATAGGCTATCCTAATCTATATCTGGGTAGCATAT
GCTATCCTAATCTATATCTGGGTAGTATATGCTATCCTAATTTATATCTGGGTAGCATAGGCTATCCTAA
TCTATATCTGGGTAGCATATGCTATCCTAATCTATATCTGGGTAGTATATGCTATCCTAATCTGTATCCG
GGTAGCATATGCTATCCTCATGATAAGCTGTCAAACATGAGAATTTTCTTGAAGACGAAAGGGCCTCGTG
ATACGCCTATTTTTATAGGTTAATGTCATGATAATAATGGTTTCTTAGACGTCAGGTGGCACTTTTCGGG
GAAATGTGCGCGGAACCCCTATTTGTTTATTTTTCTAAATACATTCAAATATGTATCCGCTCATGAGACA
ATAACCCTGATAAATGCTTCAATAATATTGAAAAAGGAAGAGTATGAGTATTCAACATTTCCGTGTCGCC
CTTATTCCCTTTTTTGCGGCATTTTGCCTTCCTGTTTTTGCTCACCCAGAAACGCTGGTGAAAGTAAAAG
ATGCTGAAGATCAGTTGGGTGCACGAGTGGGTTACATCGAACTGGATCTCAACAGCGGTAAGATCCTTGA
GAGTTTTCGCCCCGAAGAACGTTTTCCAATGATGAGCACTTTTAAAGTTCTGCTATGTGGCGCGGTATTA
TCCCGTGTTGACGCCGGGCAAGAGCAACTCGGTCGCCGCATACACTATTCTCAGAATGACTTGGTTGAGT
ACTCACCAGTCACAGAAAAGCATCTTACGGATGGCATGACAGTAAGAGAATTATGCAGTGCTGCCATAAC
CATGAGTGATAACACTGCGGCCAACTTACTTCTGACAACGATCGGAGGACCGAAGGAGCTAACCGCTTTT
TTGCACAACATGGGGGATCATGTAACTCGCCTTGATCGTTGGGAACCGGAGCTGAATGAAGCCATACCAA
ACGACGAGCGTGACACCACGATGCCTGCAGCAATGGCAACAACGTTGCGCAAACTATTAACTGGCGAACT
ACTTACTCTAGCTTCCCGGCAACAATTAATAGACTGGATGGAGGCGGATAAAGTTGCAGGACCACTTCTG
CGCTCGGCCCTTCCGGCTGGCTGGTTTATTGCTGATAAATCTGGAGCCGGTGAGCGTGGGTCTCGCGGTA
TCATTGCAGCACTGGGGCCAGATGGTAAGCCCTCCCGTATCGTAGTTATCTACACGACGGGGAGTCAGGC
AACTATGGATGAACGAAATAGACAGATCGCTGAGATAGGTGCCTCACTGATTAAGCATTGGTAACTGTCA
GACCAAGTTTACTCATATATACTTTAGATTGATTTAAAACTTCATTTTTAATTTAAAAGGATCTAGGTGA
AGATCCTTTTTGATAATCTCATGACCAAAATCCCTTAACGTGAGTTTTCGTTCCACTGAGCGTCAGACCC
CGTAGAAAAGATCAAAGGATCTTCTTGAGATCCTTTTTTTCTGCGCGTAATCTGCTGCTTGCAAACAAAA
AAACCACCGCTACCAGCGGTGGTTTGTTTGCCGGATCAAGAGCTACCAACTCTTTTTCCGAAGGTAACTG
GCTTCAGCAGAGCGCAGATACCAAATACTGTTCTTCTAGTGTAGCCGTAGTTAGGCCACCACTTCAAGAA
CTCTGTAGCACCGCCTACATACCTCGCTCTGCTAATCCTGTTACCAGTGGCTGCTGCCAGTGGCGATAAG
TCGTGTCTTACCGGGTTGGACTCAAGACGATAGTTACCGGATAAGGCGCAGCGGTCGGGCTGAACGGGGG
GTTCGTGCACACAGCCCAGCTTGGAGCGAACGACCTACACCGAACTGAGATACCTACAGCGTGAGCTATG
AGAAAGCGCCACGCTTCCCGAAGGGAGAAAGGCGGACAGGTATCCGGTAAGCGGCAGGGTCGGAACAGGA
GAGCGCACGAGGGAGCTTCCAGGGGGAAACGCCTGGTATCTTTATAGTCCTGTCGGGTTTCGCCACCTCT
GACTTGAGCGTCGATTTTTGTGATGCTCGTCAGGGGGGCGGAGCCTATGGAAAAACGCCAGCAACGCGGC
CTTTTTACGGTTCCTGGCCTTTTGCTGGCCTTTTGCTCACATGTTCTTTCCTGCGTTATCCCCTGATTCT
GTGGATAACCGTATTACCGCCTTTGAGTGAGCTGATACCGCTCGCCGCAGCCGAACGACCGAGCGCAGCG
AGTCAGTGAGCGAGGAAGCGGAAGAGCGCCCAATACGCAAACCGCCTCTCCCCGCGCGTTGGCCGATTCA
TTAATGCAGCTGGCACGACAGGTTTCCCGACTGGAAAGCGGGCAGTGAGCGCAACGCAATTAATGTGAGT
TAGCTCACTCATTAGGCACCCCAGGCTTTACACTTTATGCTTCCGGCTCGTATGTTGTGTGGAATTGTGA
GCGGATAACAATTTCACACAGGAAACAGCTATGAC
Features (pLannotate 1.2.2; 27 found; start..end, strand, type, name):
     46..62      +  promoter       tet promoter (fragment): E. coli promoter for tetracycline efflux protein gene
     72..97      -  CDS            bla(M) (fragment): β-lactamase lacking the signal sequence; bla(M); allows cytosolic expression of β-lactamase
    271..650     +  enhancer       CMV enhancer: human cytomegalovirus immediate early enhancer
    652..851     +  promoter       CMV promoter: human cytomegalovirus (CMV) immediate early promoter
    919..957     +  misc_feature   Ad SA (fragment): adenovirus major late transcript splice acceptor (Friedrich and Soriano, 1991)
    990..1199    -  CDS            PTP (fragment): TERM_ADE02 - Experimental evidence at protein level: Swiss-Prot protein existence level 1. Protein covalently bound to the viral DNA that acts as a primer for viral genomic replication by DNA strand displacement. Assembles on the viral origin of replication in an initiation complex with viral polymerase, DBP, host NFIA and host POU2F1/OCT1. During initiation, the polymerase covalently couples the first dCTP with Ser- 580 of pTP. The terminal protein stimulates the template activity over 20 fold compared to protein-free templates. Neo-synthesized viral genomes are linked to two preterminal prot
   1230..1319    +  intron         chimeric intron (fragment): chimera between introns from adenovirus and immunoglobulin heavy chain genes
   1338..1384    +  CDS            IgH signal sequence (fragment): signal sequence from the mouse immunoglobulin heavy chain variable region
   1464..1802    +  CDS            KV2A7_MOUSE: Experimental evidence at protein level: Swiss-Prot protein existence level 1. From Mus musculus (Mouse).
   1806..2126    +  CDS            Igkc: IGKC_MOUSE - Experimental evidence at protein level: Swiss-Prot protein existence level 1. From Mus musculus (Mouse).
   2339..2702    +  enhancer       CMV enhancer: human cytomegalovirus immediate early enhancer
   2704..2903    +  promoter       CMV promoter: human cytomegalovirus (CMV) immediate early promoter
   2971..3009    +  misc_feature   Ad SA (fragment): adenovirus major late transcript splice acceptor (Friedrich and Soriano, 1991)
   3042..3251    -  CDS            PTP (fragment): TERM_ADE02 - Experimental evidence at protein level: Swiss-Prot protein existence level 1. Protein covalently bound to the viral DNA that acts as a primer for viral genomic replication by DNA strand displacement. Assembles on the viral origin of replication in an initiation complex with viral polymerase, DBP, host NFIA and host POU2F1/OCT1. During initiation, the polymerase covalently couples the first dCTP with Ser- 580 of pTP. The terminal protein stimulates the template activity over 20 fold compared to protein-free templates. Neo-synthesized viral genomes are linked to two preterminal prot
   3282..3371    +  intron         chimeric intron (fragment): chimera between introns from adenovirus and immunoglobulin heavy chain genes
   3390..3436    +  CDS            IgH signal sequence (fragment): signal sequence from the mouse immunoglobulin heavy chain variable region
   3476..3796    +  CDS            IGHV7-81 (fragment): HV781_HUMAN - Experimental evidence at protein level: Swiss-Prot protein existence level 1. Probable non-functional open reading frame (ORF) of V region of the variable domain of immunoglobulin heavy chains (PubMed:24600447). Non-functional ORF generally cannot participate in the synthesis of a productive immunoglobulin chain due to altered V- (D)-J or switch recombination and/or splicing site (at mRNA level) and/or conserved amino acid change (protein level) (PubMed:9619395). Immunoglobulins, also known as antibodies, are membrane-bound or secreted glycoproteins produced by B lymphocytes. In
   3863..4858    +  CDS            Igh-3 (fragment): IGG2B_MOUSE - Experimental evidence at protein level: Swiss-Prot protein existence level 1. From Mus musculus (Mouse).
   4912..4967    +  polyA_signal   β-globin poly(A) signal: rabbit β-globin polyadenylation signal (Gil and Proudfoot, 1987)
   5481..7162    -  rep_origin     oriP (fragment): Epstein-Barr virus oriP replication origin (Yates et al., 2000)
   7289..7393    +  promoter       AmpR promoter: bla
   7394..8254    +  CDS            AmpR: β-lactamase; bla; confers resistance to ampicillin, carbenicillin, and related antibiotics
   8425..9013    +  rep_origin     ori: high-copy-number ColE1/pMB1/pBR322/pUC origin of replication
   9196..9288    +  CDS            lacI (fragment): lac repressor; lacI; The lac repressor binds to the lac operator to inhibit transcription in E. coli. This inhibition can be relieved by adding lactose or isopropyl-β-D-thiogalactopyranoside (IPTG).
   9301..9322    +  protein_bind   CAP binding site: CAP binding activates transcription in the presence of cAMP. E. coli catabolite activator protein
   9337..9367    +  promoter       lac promoter: promoter for the E. coli lac operon
   9375..9391    +  protein_bind   lac operator: The lac repressor binds to the lac operator to inhibit transcription in E. coli. This inhibition can be relieved by adding lactose or isopropyl-β-D-thiogalactopyranoside (IPTG). lac repressor encoded by lacI
