[The description below was written by a language model from this plasmid's Addgene catalogue record and pLannotate feature annotations shown in this document.]
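Description:
Anti-MAP3K12 [N377/20R-2b] is a mammalian expression plasmid that encodes both chains of a recombinant mouse monoclonal antibody against rat MAP3K12 (also known as DLK, MUK or ZPK). The variable regions come from hybridoma N377/20. They were placed by Gibson cloning into the P1316-IgG2b backbone, so the antibody is produced as a subclass-switched mouse IgG2b. The backbone is partly derived from the pTT3 transient expression vector, and the sequenced plasmid is about 9.4 kb. In E. coli it is maintained at high copy from a ColE1/pUC-type origin and selected with ampicillin through the AmpR β-lactamase gene. Short lac, tet and bla fragments in the annotation appear to be backbone remnants with no role in expression.

The payload is two tandem transcription units in the same orientation, matching the recorded "Dual CMV" promoter. Each unit has a CMV immediate-early enhancer and promoter, followed by adenovirus-derived leader and splice sequences with a chimeric intron. The antisense adenoviral "PTP" hits fall within this leader region and are most likely annotation artefacts. An immunoglobulin signal sequence then directs each chain into the secretory pathway. The first unit encodes a mouse kappa light chain, with a variable region joined to the Igkc constant region. The second encodes the heavy-chain variable region fused to the mouse IgG2b constant region; its annotation as a human IGHV gene is only a homology match. A rabbit β-globin polyadenylation signal follows the heavy chain, and no separate poly(A) signal is annotated after the light chain. An Epstein-Barr virus oriP fragment is present, which can support episomal retention in cells expressing EBNA1. The plasmid is intended for transfection of mammalian cells to secrete a sequence-defined antibody for neuroscience research, where the switched subclass can help with multiplex labelling using subclass-specific secondary antibodies.
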