Addgene plasmid #211596: Anti-MAP3K12 [N377/20R-2b]
Purpose: Mammalian Expression Plasmid of anti-MAP3K12 (Rat) subclass-switched IgG2b R-mAb. Derived from hybridoma N377/20.
Depositing lab: James Trimmer. Depositing organization: University of California, Davis. Publication: High-volume hybridoma sequencing on the NeuroMabSeq platform enables efficient generation of recombinant monoclonal antibodies and scFvs for neuroscience research. Mitchell KG, Gong B, Hunter SS, Burkart-Waco D, Gavira-O'Neill CE, Templeton KM, Goethel ME, Bzymek M, MacNiven LM, Murray KD, Settles ML, Froenicke L, Trimmer JS. Sci Rep. 2023 Sep 27;13(1):16200. doi: 10.1038/s41598-023-43233-4. PubMed 37758930.
Backbone
  Vector backbone: P1316-IgG2b
  Backbone manufacturer: Gavin Wright, Sanger; Yves Durocher, NRCC
  Backbone size w/o insert (bp): 5925
  Vector type: Mammalian Expression
Growth in bacteria
  Bacterial resistance: Ampicillin, 100 μg/mL
  Growth temperature: 37°C
  Growth strain: DH5alpha
  Copy number: High Copy
Gene/Insert
  Gene/Insert name: anti-MAP3K12 (Rattus norvegicus) recombinant mouse monoclonal antibody.
  Species: M. musculus (mouse)
  Entrez Gene: Map3k12 (a.k.a. PK, DLK, MUK, Zpk)
  Promoter: Dual CMV
  Cloning method: Gibson Cloning
Terms and licenses: Academic/Nonprofit Terms; Industry Terms: Not Available to Industry
Depositor comments: This is a recombinant monoclonal antibody RRID: AB_3073586Isotype: IgG2b. A portion of this plasmid was derived from a plasmid, pTT3, which was obtained from Yves Durocher, National Research Council of Canada- Biotechnology Research Institute.
How to cite: Anti-MAP3K12 [N377/20R-2b] was a gift from James Trimmer (Addgene plasmid # 211596 ; http://n2t.net/addgene:211596 ; RRID:Addgene_211596)
