>Addgene plasmid #211596 | Anti-MAP3K12 [N377/20R-2b] | depositor partial sequence | sequence record 412755 | mouse IgG Light Chain Variable Domain
ATGGAGTTTCAGACCCAGGTACTCATGTCCCTGCTGCTCTGCATGTCTGGTGCGGCCGCAGATGTTGTGA
TGACCCAGACTCCACTCACTTTGTCGGTTACCATTGGACAACCAGCCTCCATCTCTTGCAAGTCAAGTCA
GAGCCTCTTAGATAGTGATGGAAAGACATATTTGAATTGGTTGTTACAGAGGCCAGGCCAGTCTCCAAAG
CGCCTAATCTATCTGGTGTCTAAACTGGACTCTGGAGTCCCTGACAGGTTCACTGGCAGTGGATCAGGGA
CAGATTTCACACTGAAAATCAGGAGAGTGGAGGCTGAGGATTTGGGAGTTTATTATTGCTGGCAAGGTAC
ACATTTTCCTCAGACGTTCGGTGGAGGCACCAAGCTGGAAATCAAACGGGCTCGGGCTGATGCTGCACCA
ACTGTATCCATCTTCCCACCATCCAG
