>Addgene plasmid #211596 | Anti-MAP3K12 [N377/20R-2b] | depositor partial sequence | sequence record 412756 | mouse IgG Heavy Chain Variable Domain
ATGAAGCTGCCTGTTCTGCTAGTGGTGCTGCTATTGTTCACGAGTCCAGCCTCAAGCAGTCAGATCCAGT
TGGTGCAGTCTGGACCTGAGCTGAAGAAGCCTGGAGAGACTGTCAAGCTCTCCTGCAAGGCTTCTGGATA
CACCTTCACAAACTTTGGAATGAACTGGGTGAAGCAGGATCCAGGAAAGGGTTTAAAGTGGATGGGCTGG
ATAAACACCTTCACTGGAGAGCCAACCTATGCTGATGACTTCAAGGGACGGTTTGCCTTCTCTTTGGAAA
CCTCTGCCAACACTGCCTATTTGCAGATCATCAACCTCAAAAGTGAGGACATGGCTACATATTTCTGTGC
CATCTTTAGGTACGACGGTCCTTACTGGGGCCAAGGGACTCTGGTCACTGTCTCTACAGCGCGCCCAACA
GCCCCATCGGTCTATCCACTGGCCCCTGTGTGTGGAGA
